>Addgene plasmid #40040 | pEGFP-C1 hSlp4-a linker | addgene partial sequence | sequence record 54517 | EGFP-C 5'-CATGGTCCTGCTGGAGTTCGTG-3'
TCCGGACTCAGATCTCGAGCTCAAGCTTCGAATTCACCTGCAGTGAGTAAAAGAGAGACAGTGGGACAGT
CCCTCCTTCATCAGACACAGATGGGTGACATCTGGCCAGGAAGAAAGATCATTCAGGAGCGGCAGAAGGA
GCCCAGTGTGCTATTTGAAGTGCCAAAGCTGAAAAGTGGAAAGAGTGCATTGGAAGCTGAGAGTGAGAGT
CTGGATAGCTTCACAGCTGACTCGGATAGCACCTCCAGGAGAGACTCTCTGGATAAATCTGGCCTCTTTC
CAGAATGGAAGAAGATGTCTGCTCCCAAATCTCAAGTAGAAAAGGAAACTCAGCCTGGAGGTCAAAATGT
GGTATTTGTGGATGAGGGTGAGATGATATTTAAGAAGAACACCAGAAAAATCCTCAGGCCTTCAGAGTAC
ACTAAATCTGTGATAGATCTTCGCCCAGAAGATGTGGTACATGAAAGTGGCTCCTTGGGAGACAGAAGCA
AATCCGTCCCAGGCCTCAATGTGGATATGGAAGAGGAAGAAGAAGAAGAAGACATTGACCACCTAGTGAA
GTTACATCGCCAGAAGCTAGCCAGAAGCAGCATGCAAAGTGGCTCCTCCATGAGTACGATCGGCAGCATG
ATGAGCATCTACAGTGAAGCTGGTGATTTCGGGAACACTAGGATCCACCGGATCTAGATAACTGATCATA
ATCAGCCATACCACATTTGTAGAGGTTTTACTTGCTTTAAAAAACCTCCCACACCTCCCCCTGAACCTGA
AAC
