[The description below was written by a language model from this plasmid's Addgene catalogue record.]
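Description:
pEGFP-C1 hSlp4-a linker is a mammalian expression plasmid built on the Clontech pEGFP-C1 backbone, about 5.3 kb in total, of which roughly 4.7 kb is vector. It is maintained as a high-copy plasmid in E. coli under kanamycin selection. The same backbone provides a neomycin resistance marker, so transfected mammalian cells can be selected with G418 when stable lines are wanted. No feature table accompanies the record, so details such as the replication origin and polyadenylation signals are not documented here beyond what the named backbone implies.

The insert is a 642 bp fragment of human SYTL4, which encodes synaptotagmin-like protein 4-a (Slp4-a, also called granuphilin). The fragment covers only the linker domain, residues 144–353, and not the full-length protein. It was derived from a commercial cDNA clone and cloned between the EcoRI and BamHI sites, both of which remain intact. Expression is driven by the CMV promoter, and because the fragment sits downstream of the backbone's EGFP coding sequence, the product is an N-terminally EGFP-tagged linker domain.

An isolated, fluorescently tagged domain of this kind is typically used to follow the subcellular localisation of that region in live or fixed cells, or to test which part of the protein is responsible for a given targeting or binding behaviour. The associated publication concerns the role of synaptotagmin-like proteins in forming a single apical membrane domain in epithelial cells, which fits its use as a domain-mapping construct, although the record does not state the specific experiments performed with it.
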