Addgene plasmid #40040: pEGFP-C1 hSlp4-a linker
Depositing lab: Fernando Martin-Belmonte. Depositing organization: Centro de Biologia Molecular Severo Ochoa. Publication: Synaptotagmin-like proteins control the formation of a single apical membrane domain in epithelial cells. Galvez-Santisteban M, Rodriguez-Fraticelli AE, Bryant DM, Vergarajauregui S, Yasuda T, Banon-Rodriguez I, Bernascone I, Datta A, Spivak N, Young K, Slim CL, Brakeman PR, Fukuda M, Mostov KE, Martin-Belmonte F. Nat Cell Biol. 2012 Jul 22. doi: 10.1038/ncb2541. PubMed 22820376.
Backbone
  Vector backbone: pEGFP-C1
  Backbone manufacturer: Clontech
  Backbone size w/o insert (bp): 4700
  Total vector size (bp): 5300
  Vector type: Mammalian Expression
  Selectable markers: Neomycin (select with G418)
Growth in bacteria
  Bacterial resistance: Kanamycin, 50 μg/mL
  Growth temperature: 37°C
  Growth strain: DH5alpha
  Copy number: High Copy
Gene/Insert
  Gene/Insert name: hSlp4-a linker (alt names: Synaptotagmin-like protein 4-a; Slp4-a linker; Granuphilin)
  Species: H. sapiens (human)
  Insert size (bp): 642
  Mutation: linker domain (144-353)
  GenBank ID: NM_080737
  Entrez Gene: SYTL4 (a.k.a. SLP4)
  Promoter: cmv
  Tag / fusion protein: EGFP (N terminal on backbone)
  Cloning method: Restriction Enzyme; 5′ cloning site EcoRI (not destroyed); 3′ cloning site BamHI (not destroyed)
  Sequencing primers: 5′ CATGGTCCTGCTGGAGTTCG; 3′ GATGAGTTTGGACAAACCACAAC
Resource information
  A portion of this plasmid was derived from a plasmid made by: Open Biosystems cDNA clone
Terms and licenses: Academic/Nonprofit Terms; Industry Terms: Not Available to Industry
How to cite: pEGFP-C1 hSlp4-a linker was a gift from Fernando Martin-Belmonte (Addgene plasmid # 40040 ; http://n2t.net/addgene:40040 ; RRID:Addgene_40040)
